>Addgene plasmid #12756 | DCT.VV.Orf68 | addgene partial sequence | sequence record 19151 | T7 5'-TAATACGACTCACTATAGGG-3'
CCGAATTCCAGCTGAACCACCATGGTTGGAATATGCTCTACCGCAGTTAGCCATTCCTCATTGACAGCGG
TAGATGTATTAGACAAAACTATTCCAATGTTTAACAAGGGCCATTTTACGAGATTATTAAATCCTTGTTT
GATAAATGTAGCCAATGAGGGTTCGAGTTCAACGACGATTGAATTCTCTTCCCGCGGATGCTGCATGATG
AACGACGGGATGTTGTTCGATTGAGCAATTCCCGGGGATCCGAATAAAGGGTCAAGACAATTCTGCAGAT
ATCCAGCACAGTGGCGGCCGCTCGAGTCTAGAGGGCCCGCGGTTCGAAGGTAAGCCTATCCCTAACCCTC
TCCTCGGTCTCGATTCTACGCGTACCGGTCATCATCACCATCACCATTGAGTTTAAACCCGCTGATCAGC
CTCGACTGTGCCTTCTAGTTGCCAGCCATCTGTTGTTTGCCCCTCCCCCGTGCCTTCCTTGACCCTGGAA
GGTGCCACTCCCACTGTCCTTTCCTAATAAAATGAGGAAATTGCATCGCATTGTCTGAGTAGGTGTCATT
CTATTCTGGGGGGTGGGGTGGGGCAGGACAGCAAGGGGGAGGATTGGGAAGACAATAGCAGGCATGCTGG
GGATGCGGTGGGCTCTATGGCTTCTGAGGCGGAAAGAACCAGCTGGGGCTCTAGGGGGTATCCCCACGCG
CCCTGTAGCGGCGCATTAAGCGCGGCGGGTGTGGTGGTTACGCGCAGCGTGACGGCTACACTT
