[The description below was written by a language model from this plasmid's Addgene catalogue record.]
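Description:
DCT.VV.Orf68 is a mammalian expression plasmid built on the commercial pcDNA 3.1D V5-His-TOPO backbone (about 5.5 kb without insert) and carrying a short, 213 bp open reading frame from vaccinia virus, designated Orf68 within its library. It is maintained as a high-copy plasmid in E. coli under ampicillin selection, and it carries a neomycin resistance marker so that transfected mammalian cells can be selected with G418. The record lists BamHI sites, both retained, flanking the insert, and a T7 primer site upstream for sequencing. The record does not name the promoter or confirm any tags. Vectors of this backbone family generally drive expression from a CMV immediate-early promoter and offer optional C-terminal V5 and His epitopes, but whether the ORF is in frame with those tags here is not stated.

The plasmid is one member of a collection of individually cloned vaccinia virus ORFs, associated with work that identified poxvirus CD8+ T cell determinants to support the design and characterization of smallpox vaccines. In that context, each ORF is expressed in mammalian cells so that the viral product can be tested for T cell recognition. The construct was made for screening, and the record warns that its sequence may differ from the current canonical version of the gene. The "Orf68" name applies only within this library. The corresponding ORF names in the Copenhagen and WR strains, along with sequencing notes, are in the library's supplementary data sheet, which should be checked together with the repository's quality control sequence before use.
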