Addgene plasmid #12756: DCT.VV.Orf68
Purpose: This plasmid was designed for screening purposes and may contain discrepancies relative to the current canonical GenBank version of the gene.
Depositing lab: Jack Bennink & Jon Yewdell. Depositing organization: National Institute of Allergy and Infectious Diseases (NIAID). Publication: Identification of poxvirus CD8+ T cell determinants to enable rational design and characterization of smallpox vaccines. Tscharke DC, Karupiah G, Zhou J, Palmore T, Irvine KR, Haeryfar SM, Williams S, Sidney J, Sette A, Bennink JR, Yewdell JW. J Exp Med. 2005 January 3; 201(1): 95–104. 10.1084/jem.20041912 PubMed 15623576.
Backbone
  Vector backbone: pcDNA 3.1D V5-His-TOPO
  Backbone manufacturer: Invitrogen
  Backbone size w/o insert (bp): 5514
  Vector type: Mammalian Expression
  Selectable markers: Neomycin (select with G418)
Growth in bacteria
  Bacterial resistance: Ampicillin, 100 μg/mL
  Growth temperature: 37°C
  Growth strain: DH5alpha
  Copy number: High Copy
Gene/Insert
  Gene/Insert name: VV.Orf68
  Species: Vaccinia Virus
  Insert size (bp): 213
  Cloning method: Restriction Enzyme; 5′ cloning site BamHI (not destroyed); 3′ cloning site BamHI (not destroyed)
  Sequencing primers: 5′ Universal T7
Terms and licenses: Academic/Nonprofit Terms; Industry Terms: Not Available to Industry
Depositor comments: Please see the Vaccinia kit page ( https://www.addgene.org/vvorf/ ) for more information. The kit page contains the supplemental VVOrfData spreadsheet, which includes important information about this plasmid. The plasmid and insert names provided here relate only to this library. The name of the ORF (if present) in VACV strain Copenhagen and the name of the ORF (if annotated) in VACV strain WR sequence can be found in VVOrfData spreadsheet. Please note that the amino acid sequence given for each ORF in the spreadsheet may contain some errors. Additionally, changes from the expected sequence may be present in these plasmids. Please see Addgene's quality control sequence and sequencing notes in the VVOrfData spreadsheet before ordering this plasmid.
How to cite: DCT.VV.Orf68 was a gift from Jack Bennink & Jon Yewdell (Addgene plasmid # 12756 ; http://n2t.net/addgene:12756 ; RRID:Addgene_12756)
